>Addgene plasmid #27329 | FC510 | depositor full sequence | sequence record 12877 | Author sequence
TCGCGCGTTTCGGTGATGACGGTGAAAACCTCTGACACATGCAGCTCCCGGAGACGGTCACAGCTTGTCT
GTAAGCGGATGCCGGGAGCAGACAAGCCCGTCAGGGCGCGTCAGCGGGTGTTGGCGGGTGTCGGGGCTGG
CTTAACTATGCGGCATCAGAGCAGATTGTACTGAGAGTGCACCATACCACAGCTTTTCAATTCAATTCAT
CATTTTTTTTTTATTCTTTTTTTTGATTTCGGTTTCTTTGAAATTTTTTTGATTCGGTAATCTCCGAACA
GAAGGAAGAACGAAGGAAGGAGCACAGACTTAGATTGGTATATATACGCATATGTAGTGTTGAAGAAACA
TGAAATTGCCCAGTATTCTTAACCCAACTGCACAGAACAAAAACCTGCAGGAAACGAAGATAAATCATGT
CGAAAGCTACATATAAGGAACGTGCTGCTACTCATCCTAGTCCTGTTGCTGCCAAGCTATTTAATATCAT
GCACGAAAAGCAAACAAACTTGTGTGCTTCATTGGATGTTCGTACCACCAAGGAATTACTGGAGTTAGTT
GAAGCATTAGGTCCCAAAATTTGTTTACTAAAAACACATGTGGATATCTTGACTGATTTTTCCATGGAGG
GCACAGTTAAGCCGCTAAAGGCATTATCCGCCAAGTACAATTTTTTACTCTTCGAAGACAGAAAATTTGC
TGACATTGGTAATACAGTCAAATTGCAGTACTCTGCGGGTGTATACAGAATAGCAGAATGGGCAGACATT
ACGAATGCACACGGTGTGGTGGGCCCAGGTATTGTTAGCGGTTTGAAGCAGGCGGCAGAAGAAGTAACAA
AGGAACCTAGAGGCCTTTTGATGTTAGCAGAATTGTCATGCAAGGGCTCCCTATCTACTGGAGAATATAC
TAAGGGTACTGTTGACATTGCGAAGAGCGACAAAGATTTTGTTATCGGCTTTATTGCTCAAAGAGACATG
GGTGGAAGAGATGAAGGTTACGATTGGTTGATTATGACACCCGGTGTGGGTTTAGATGACAAGGGAGACG
CATTGGGTCAACAGTATAGAACCGTGGATGATGTGGTCTCTACAGGATCTGACATTATTATTGTTGGAAG
AGGACTATTTGCAAAGGGAAGGGATGCTAAGGTAGAGGGTGAACGTTACAGAAAAGCAGGCTGGGAAGCA
TATTTGAGAAGATGCGGCCAGCAAAACTAAAAAACTGTATTATAAGTAAATGCATGTATACTAAACTCAC
AAATTAGAGCTTCAATTTAATTATATCAGTTATTACCCTATGCGGTGTGAAATACCGCACAGATGCGTAA
GGAGAAAATACCGCATCAGGAAATTGTAAACGTTAATATTTTGTTAAAATTCGCGTTAAATTTTTGTTAA
ATCAGCTCATTTTTTAACCAATAGGCCGAAATCGGCAAAATCCCTTATAAATCAAAAGAATAGACCGAGA
TAGGGT
[37 nt withheld, positions 1477-1513]
AAAGAACGTGGACTCCAACGTCAAAGG
[49 nt withheld, positions 1541-1589]
T
[91 nt withheld, positions 1591-1681]
G
[124 nt withheld, positions 1683-1806]
CGCGCCATTCGCCATTCAGGCTGCGCAACTGTTGGGAAGGGCGATCGGTGCGGGCCTCTTCGCTATTACG
CCAGCTGGCGAAAGGGGGATGTGCTGCAAGGCGATTAAGTTGGGTAACGCCAGGGTTTTCCCAGTCACGA
CGTTGTAAAACGACGGCCAGTGAGCGCGCGTAATACGACTCACTATAGGGCGAATTGGGTACCGGGCCCC
CCCTCGAGGTCGACGGTATCGATAAGCTTGATATCGAATTCCTGCAGCCCGGGGGATCCACTAGTTCTAG
ATCTCGAGATAGTTTTTATACAATACATATATATATATATATATATATATTTACAAGAAAAGCATGGCTT
ATGTATTATACTTGCTTATGTACCAATATATACATATATGGCCTTATTAGGGCAACAAACGCCAAAAATA
AAAACGAACCTAAATGAGAAAAAAAGAGTTAACAAAAATTTGGAAAACAACAAGAACTCAAAAAAAAAAA
TTGGTGGAAGGACCAAGTCCTCTTGAAAGAAAATTTAATACTGCTTTTCCAGAATATCATATTGGAAAAA
ATATTCAAGCCAGCACATCAGCTACAGTGGAAAATAGCCCAGATCAAATAGAACTATCCTTCGCATATGA
GCGGTGAATTAGCAAATTACAAAAGACTTGAGAAAGTCGGTGAAGGTACATACGGTGTTGTTTATAAAGC
GTTAGACTTAAGACCTGGCCAAGGTCAAAGAGTAGTCGCATTGAAGAAAATAAGACTAGAGAGTGAAGAC
GAGGGTGTTCCCAGTACAGCCATCAGAGAAATCTCATTATTGAAGGAATTAAAAGACGATAATATTGTCA
GATTATACGATATTGTTCACTCTGATGCACACAAGCTATATCTTGTTTTTGAGTTCCTCGATTTGGACCT
GAAAAGATATATGGAGGGTATTCCAAAGGACCAACCGTTAGGAGCTGATATTGTTAAGAAGTTTATGATG
CAACTTTGTAAGGGTATTGCATACTGCCACTCACACCGTATTCTGCATCGTGATTTAAAACCGCAGAACT
TATTGATTAACAAAGATGGGAATCTAAAACTAGGTGATTTTGGCTTAGCGCGTGCTTTTGGTGTTCCGTT
GAGAGCTTACACACATGAAATTGTTACTCTATGGTATAGAGCTCCGGAGGTATTACTGGGTGGAAAACAA
TATAGTACAGGTGTCGATACATGGTCCATCGGCTGTATATTTGCCGAAATGTGTAACAGGAAACCAATCT
TCAGTGGCGATAGTGAGATCGATCAGATTTTCAAGATATTCAGAGTATTGGGAACGCCGAATGAAGCTAT
ATGGCCAGATATTGTCTACTTGCCTGATTTCAAGCCAAGCTTTCCTCAATGGCGCAGAAAAGACCTATCA
CAAGTGGTACCAAGTCTAGATCCACGCGGTATTGATTTGTTGGACAAACTCCTCGCGTATGACCCTATTA
ACCGGATTAGCGCCAGAAGAGCAGCCATCCACCCCTACTTCCAAGAATCATAAGCATTATAATCTATTTC
GCTATTATATTACAAATGCTACTGCACTGTCATTATAGCCTAGTAAAGTATATAGTGAATACAATATACT
CAGTTTCAACATTATGATGGGTAACTCCATCAGAAAATATATTCATCGTCATATACGGAACATTCAGTTA
AGATCTAAATAAATTCGTTTTCAATGATTAAAATAGCATAGTCGGGTTTTTCTTTTAGTTTCAGCTTTCC
GCAACAGTATAATTTTATAAACCTGGTTTTGGTTTTGTAGAGTTGTTGACGCGGCCGCCACCGCGGTGGA
GCTCCAGCTTTTGTTCCCTTTAGTGAGGGTTAATTGCGCGCTTGGCGTAATCATGGTCATAGCTGTTTCC
TGTGTGAAATTGTTATCCGCTCACAATTCCACACAACATAGGAGCCGGAAGCATAAAGTGTAAAGCCTGG
GGTGCCTAATGAGTGAGGTAACTCACATTAATTGCGTTGCGCTCACTGCCCGCTTTCCAGTCGGGAAACC
TGTCGTGCCAGCTGCATTAATGAATCGGCCAACGCGCGGGGAGAGGCGGTTTGCGTATTGGGCGCTCTTC
CGCTTCCTCGCTCACTGACTCGCTGCGCTCGGTCGTTCGGCTGCGGCGAGCGGTATCAGCTCACTCAAAG
GCGGTAATACGGTTATCCACAGAATCAGGGGATAACGCAGGAAAGAACATGTGAGCAAAAGGCCAGCAAA
AGGCCAGGAACCGTAAAAAGGCCGCGTTGCTGGCGTTTTTCCATAGGCTCCGCCCCCCTGACGAGCATCA
CAAAAATCGACGCTCAAGTCAGAGGTGGCGAAACCCGACAGGACTATAAAGATACCAGGCGTTTCCCCCT
GGAAGCTCCCTCGTGCGCTCTCCTGTTCCGACCCTGCCGCTTACCGGATACCTGTCCGCCTTTCTCCCTT
CGGGAAGCGTGGCGCTTTCTCATAGCTCACGCTGTAGGTATCTCAGTTCGGTGTAGGTCGTTCGCTCCAA
GCTGGGCTGTGTGCACGAACCCCCCGTTCAGCCCGACCGCTGCGCCTTATCCGGTAACTATCGTCTTGAG
TCCAACCCGGTAAGACACGACTTATCGCCACTGGCAGCAGCCACTGGTAACAGGATTAGCAGAGCGAGGT
ATGTAGGCGGTGCTACAGAGTTCTTGAAGTGGTGGCCTAACTACGGCTACACTAGAAGGACAGTATTTGG
TATCTGCGCTCTGCTGAAGCCAGTTACCTTCGGAAAAAGAGTTGGTAGCTCTTGATCCGGCAAACAAACC
ACCGCTGGTAGCGGTGGTTTTTTTGTTTGCAAGCAGCAGATTACGCGCAGAAAAAAAGGATCTCAAGAAG
ATCCTTTGATCTTTTCTACGGGGTCTGACGCTCAGTGGAACGAAAACTCACGTTAAGGGATTTTGGTCAT
GAGATTATCAAAAAGGATCTTCACCTAGATCCTTTTAAATTAAAAATGAAGTTTTAAATCAATCTAAAGT
ATATATGAGTAAACTTGGTCTGACAGTTACCAATGCTTAATCAGTGAGGCACCTATCTCAGCGATCTGTC
TATTTCGTTCATCCATAGTTGCCTGACTCCCCGTCGTGTAGATAACTACGATACGGGAGGGCTTACCATC
TGGCCCCAGTGCTGCAATGATACCGCGAGACCCACGCTCACCGGCTCCAGATTTATCAGCAATAAACCAG
CCAGCCGGAAGGGCCGAGCGCAGAAGTGGTCCTGCAACTTTATCCGCCTCCATCCAGTCTATTAATTGTT
GCCGGGAAGCTAGAGTAAGTAGTTCGCCAGTTAATAGTTTGCGCAACGTTGTTGCCATTGCTACAGGCAT
CGTGGTGTCACGCTCGTCGTTTGGTATGGCTTCATTCAGCTCCGGTTCCCAACGATCAAGGCGAGTTACA
TGATCCCCCATGTTGTGCAAAAAAGCGGTTAGCTCCTTCGGTCCTCCGATCGTTGTCAGAAGTAAGTTGG
CCGCAGTGTTATCACTCATGGTTATGGCAGCACTGCATAATTCTCTTACTGTCATGCCATCCGTAAGATG
CTTTTCTGTGACTGGTGAGTACTCAACCAAGTCATTCTGAGAATAGTGTATGCGGCGACCGAGTTGCTCT
TGCCCGGCGTCAATACGGGATAATACCGCGCCACATAGCAGAACTTTAAAAGTGCTCATCATTGGAAAAC
GTTCTTCGGGGCGAAAACTCTCAAGGATCTTACCGCTGTTGAGATCCAGTTCGATGTAACCCACTCGTGC
ACCCAACTGATCTTCAGCATCTTTTACTTTCACCAGCGTTTCTGGGTGAGCAAAAACAGGAAGGCAAAAT
GCCGCAAAAAAGGGAATAAGGGCGACACGGAAATGTTGAATACTCATACTCTTCCTTTTTCAATATTATT
GAAGCATTTATCAGGGTTATTGTCTCATGAGCGGATACATATTTGAATGTATTTAGAAAAATAAACAAAT
AGGGGTTCCGCGCACATTTCCCCGAAAAGTGCCACCTGACGTCTAAGAAACCATTATTATCATGACATTA
ACCTATAAAAATAGGCGTATCACGAGGCCCTTTCGTC
Features (pLannotate 1.2.2; 20 found; start..end, strand, type, name):
    137..186     +  misc_feature   bom (fragment): basis of mobility region from pBR322
    201..416     +  promoter       URA3 promoter: S. cerevisiae URA3
    417..1220    +  CDS            URA3: orotidine-5'-phosphate decarboxylase, required for uracil biosynthesis; S. cerevisiae URA3; yeast auxotrophic marker, counterselectable with 5-fluoroorotic acid (5-FOA)
   1299..1350    +  misc_feature   bom (fragment): basis of mobility region from pBR322
   1351..1806    -  rep_origin     f1 ori (sequence partly withheld): f1 bacteriophage origin of replication; arrow indicates direction of (+) strand synthesis
   1814..1969    -  CDS            lacZα (fragment): LacZα fragment of β-galactosidase; lacZ fragment
   1977..1995    +  promoter       T7 promoter: promoter for bacteriophage T7 RNA polymerase
   2004..2087    -  misc_feature   MCS (fragment): pBluescript multiple cloning site
   2121..2138    +  promoter       LEU2 promoter (fragment): S. cerevisiae LEU2
   2433..3326    +  CDS            CDC28: CDK1_YEAST - Also known as CDK1, HSL5, SRM5. Experimental evidence at protein level: Swiss-Prot protein existence level 1. This protein is essential for the completion of the start, the controlling event, in the cell cycle. More than 200 substrates have been identified. From Saccharomyces cerevisiae (strain ATCC 204508 / S288c) (Baker's yeast).
   3607..3630    -  misc_feature   MCS (fragment): pBluescript multiple cloning site
   3643..3661    -  promoter       T3 promoter: promoter for bacteriophage T3 RNA polymerase
   3706..3722    -  protein_bind   lac operator: The lac repressor binds to the lac operator to inhibit transcription in E. coli. This inhibition can be relieved by adding lactose or isopropyl-β-D-thiogalactopyranoside (IPTG). lac repressor encoded by lacI
   3730..3760    -  promoter       lac promoter: promoter for the E. coli lac operon
   3775..3796    -  protein_bind   CAP binding site: CAP binding activates transcription in the presence of cAMP. E. coli catabolite activator protein
   3809..3901    -  CDS            lacI (fragment): lac repressor; lacI; The lac repressor binds to the lac operator to inhibit transcription in E. coli. This inhibition can be relieved by adding lactose or isopropyl-β-D-thiogalactopyranoside (IPTG).
   4084..4672    -  rep_origin     ori: high-copy-number ColE1/pMB1/pBR322/pUC origin of replication
   4843..5703    -  CDS            AmpR: β-lactamase; bla; confers resistance to ampicillin, carbenicillin, and related antibiotics
   5704..5808    -  promoter       AmpR promoter: bla
   5903..35      +  CDS            rop (fragment) (across the origin): Rop protein, which maintains plasmids at low copy number; rop
