[The description below was written by a language model from this plasmid's Addgene catalogue record and pLannotate feature annotations shown in this document.]
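Description:
FC510 is a yeast integrating plasmid built on the RS406 (pRS406-type) backbone and carrying the Saccharomyces cerevisiae CDC28 gene, which encodes the cyclin-dependent kinase (Cdk1) that controls Start and cell-cycle progression. The annotated sequence is about 5.9 kb. For propagation in E. coli it has a high-copy ColE1/pUC-type origin and the β-lactamase gene for ampicillin selection, along with an f1 phage origin and the pBluescript-derived lacZα/multiple cloning site region flanked by T7 and T3 promoters. No yeast replication origin or centromere is annotated, which fits an integrative vector that must recombine into the genome to be maintained. Yeast selection relies on URA3 under its own promoter, a marker that complements uracil auxotrophy and can be counterselected with 5-fluoroorotic acid.

The insert was cloned between SpeI and NotI, both retained, and interrupts the cloning site. The CDC28 coding sequence spans roughly 0.9 kb, with several hundred base pairs of unannotated sequence on either side. These flanks may include native CDC28 regulatory regions, but the record does not state which promoter drives expression, and the short "LEU2 promoter" fragment is only 18 nt and probably a spurious match. The alternative name RS406-CDC28-HO suggests that an HO endonuclease-related element is included, although no such feature appears in the table. The associated publication concerns efficient exact gene replacement without selection, so the plasmid was presumably used to integrate at, and then replace, the chromosomal CDC28 locus. The precise mechanism is not described in the record.
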