Addgene plasmid #27329: FC510
Depositing lab: Fred Cross. Depositing organization: Rockefeller University. Publication: Efficient and rapid exact gene replacement without selection. Cross FR, Pecani K. Yeast. 2011 Feb . 28(2):167-79. 10.1002/yea.1822 PubMed 21246629.
Backbone
  Vector backbone: RS406
  Backbone size w/o insert (bp): 4384
  Vector type: Yeast Expression
  Selectable markers: URA3
Growth in bacteria
  Bacterial resistance: Ampicillin, 100 μg/mL
  Growth temperature: 37°C
  Growth strain: DH5alpha
  Copy number: Unknown
Gene/Insert
  Gene/Insert name: CDC28 (alt name: RS406-CDC28-HO)
  Species: S. cerevisiae (budding yeast)
  Entrez Gene: CDC28 (a.k.a. YBR160W, CDK1, HSL5, SRM5)
  Cloning method: Restriction Enzyme; 5′ cloning site SpeI (not destroyed); 3′ cloning site NotI (not destroyed)
  Sequencing primers: 5′ n/a
Terms and licenses: Academic/Nonprofit Terms; Industry Terms: Not Available to Industry
How to cite: FC510 was a gift from Fred Cross (Addgene plasmid # 27329 ; http://n2t.net/addgene:27329 ; RRID:Addgene_27329)
