>Addgene plasmid #27329 | FC510 | addgene partial sequence | sequence record 33643 | 27329 with T7GGTATCGATAAGCTTGATATCGAATTCCTGCAGCCCGGGGGATCCACTAGT
TCTAGATCTCGAGATAGTTTTTATACAATACATATATATATATATATATATATATTTACAAGAAAAGCAT
GGCTTATGTATTATACTTGCTTATGTACCAATATATACATATATGGCCTTATTAGGGCAACAAACGCCAA
AAATAAAAACGAACCTAAATGAGAAAAAAAGAGTTAACAAAAATTTGGAAAACAACAAGAACTCAAAAAA
AAAAATTGGTGGAAGGACCAAGTCCTCTTGAAAGAAAATTTAATACTGCTTTTCCAGAATATCATATTGG
AAAAAATATTCAAGCCAGCACATCAGCTACAGTGGAAAATAGCCCAGATCAAATAGAACTATCCTTCGCA
TATGAGCGGTGAATTAGCAAATTACAAAAGACTTGAGAAAGTCGGTGAAGGTACATACGGTGTTGTTTAT
AAAGCGTTAGACTTAAGACCTGGCCAAGGTCAAAGAGTAGTCGCATTGAAGAAAATAAGACTAGAGAGTG
AAGACGAGGGTGTTCCCAGTACAGCCATCAGAGAAATCTCATTATTGAAGGAATTAAAAGACGATAATAT
TGTCAGATTATACGATATTGTTCACTCTGATGCACACAAGCTATATCTTGTTTTTGAGTTCCTCGATTTG
GACCTGAAAAGATATATGGAGGGTATTCCAAAGGACCAACCGTTAGGAGCTGATATTGTTAAGAAGTTTA
TGATGCAACTTTGTAAGGGTATTGCATACTGCCACTCACACCGTATTCTGCATCGTGATTTAAAACCGCA
GAACTTATTGATTAACAAAGATGGGAATCTAAAACTAGGTGATTTTGGCTTAGCGCGTGCTTTTGGTGTT
CCGTTGAGAGCTTACACACATGAAATTGTTACTCTATGGTATAGAGCTC
